>Addgene plasmid #126547 | GFP-RNF110 | addgene full sequence | sequence record 248732 | Addgene NGS Result
CTGAATATGGGCCAAACAGGATATCTGTGGTAAGCAGTTCCTGCCCCGGCTCAGGGCCAAGAACAGATGG
AACAGCTGAATATGGGCCAAACAGGATATCTGTGGTAAGCAGTTCCTGCCCCGGCTCAGGGCCAAGAACA
GATGGTCCCCAGATGCGGTCCAGCCCTCAGCAGTTTCTAGAGAACCATCAGATGTTTCCAGGGTGCCCCA
AGGACCTGAAATGACCCTGTGCCTTATTTGAACTAACCAATCAGTTCGCTTCTCGCTTCTGTTCGCGCGC
TTCTGCTCCCCGAGCTCAATAAAAGAGCCCACAACCCCTCACTCGGGGCGCCAGTCCTCCGATTGACTGA
GTCGCCCGGGTACCCGTGTATCCAATAAACCCTCTTGCAGTTGCATCCGACTTGTGGTCTCGCTGTTCCT
TGGGAGGGTCTCCTCTGAGTGATTGACTACCCGTCAGCGGGGGTCTTTCATTTGGGGGCTCGTCCGGGAT
CGGGAGACCCCTGCCCAGGGACCACCGACCCACCACCGGGAGGCAAGCTGGCCAGCAACTTATCTGTGTC
TGTCCGATTGTCTAGTGTCTATGACTGATTTTATGCGCCTGCGTCGGTACTAGTTAGCTAACTAGCTCTG
TATCTGGCGGACCCGTGGTGGAACTGACGAGTTCTGAACACCCGGCCGCAACCCTGGGAGACGTCCCAGG
GACTTTGGGGGCCGTTTTTGTGGCCCGACCTGAGGAAGGGAGTCGATGTGGAATCCGACCCCGTCAGGAT
ATGTGGTTCTGGTAGGAGACGAGAACCTAAAACAGTTCCCGCCTCCGTCTGAATTTTTGCTTTCGGTTTG
GAACCGAAGCCGCGCGTCTTGTCTGCTGCAGCGCTGCAGCATCGTTCTGTGTTGTCTCTGTCTGACTGTG
TTTCTGTATTTGTCTGAAAATTAGGGCCAGACTGTTACCACTCCCTTAAGTTTGACCTTAGGTCACTGGA
AAGATGTCGAGCGGATCGCTCACAACCAGTCGGTAGATGTCAAGAAGAGACGTTGGGTTACCTTCTGCTC
TGCAGAATGGCCAACCTTTAACGTCGGATGGCCGCGAGACGGCACCTTTAACCGAGACCTCATCACCCAG
GTTAAGATCAAGGTCTTTTCACCTGGCCCGCATGGACACCCAGACCAGGTCCCCTACATCGTGACCTGGG
AAGCCTTGGCTTTTGACCCCCCTCCCTGGGTCAAGCCCTTTGTACACCCTAAGCCTCCGCCTCCTCTTCC
TCCATCCGCCCCGTCTCTCCCCCTTGAACCTCCTCGTTCGACCCCGCCTCGATCCTCCCTTTATCCAGCC
CTCACTCCTTCTCTAGGCGCCGGCCGGATCCCAGTGTGGTGGTACGCTACCGGTCGCCACCATGGTGAGC
AAGGGCGAGGAGCTGTTCACCGGGGTGGTGCCCATCCTGGTCGAGCTGGACGGCGACGTAAACGGCCACA
AGTTCAGCGTGTCCGGCGAGGGCGAGGGCGATGCCACCTACGGCAAGCTGACCCTGAAGTTCATCTGCAC
CACCGGCAAGCTGCCCGTGCCCTGGCCCACCCTCGTGACCACCCTGACCTACGGCGTGCAGTGCTTCAGC
CGCTACCCCGACCACATGAAGCAGCACGACTTCTTCAAGTCCGCCATGCCCGAAGGCTACGTCCAGGAGC
GCACCATCTTCTTCAAGGACGACGGCAACTACAAGACCCGCGCCGAGGTGAAGTTCGAGGGCGACACCCT
GGTGAACCGCATCGAGCTGAAGGGCATCGACTTCAAGGAGGACGGCAACATCCTGGGGCACAAGCTGGAG
TACAACTACAACAGCCACAACGTCTATATCATGGCCGACAAGCAGAAGAACGGCATCAAGGTGAACTTCA
AGATCCGCCACAACATCGAGGACGGCAGCGTGCAGCTCGCCGACCACTACCAGCAGAACACCCCCATCGG
CGACGGCCCCGTGCTGCTGCCCGACAACCACTACCTGAGCACCCAGTCCGCCCTGAGCAAAGACCCCAAC
GAGAAGCGCGATCACATGGTCCTGCTGGAGTTCGTGACCGCCGCCGGGATCACTCTCGGCATGGACGAGC
TGTACAAGTCCGGACTCAGATCTCATCGGACTACACGGATCAAAATCACAGAGCTGAACCCCCACCTCAT
GTGTGCCCTCTGCGGGGGGTACTTCATCGACGCCACCACTATCGTGGAGTGCCTGCATTCCTTCTGCAAA
ACCTGCATCGTGCGCTACCTGGAGACCAACAAATACTGCCCCATGTGTGACGTGCAGGTCCATAAAACCC
GGCCGCTGCTGAGCATCAGGTCTGACAAAACACTTCAAGACATTGTCTACAAATTGGTCCCTGGGCTTTT
TAAAGATGAGATGAAACGGCGGCGGGATTTCTATGCAGCGTACCCCCTGACGGAGGTCCCCAACGGCTCC
AATGAGGACCGCGGCGAGGTCTTGGAGCAGGAGAAGGGGGCTCTGAGTGATGATGAGATTGTCAGCCTCT
CCATCGAATTCTACGAAGGTGCCAGGGACCGGGACGAGAAGAAGGGCCCCCTGGAGAATGGGGATGGGGA
CAAAGAGAAAACAGGGGTGCGCTTCCTGCGATGCCCAGCAGCCATGACCGTCATGCATCTTGCCAAGTTT
CTCCGCAACAAGATGGATGTGCCCAGCAAGTACAAGGTGGAGGTTCTGTACGAGGACGAGCCACTGAAGG
AATACTACACCCTCATGGACATCGCCTACATCTACCCCTGGCGGCGGAACGGGCCTCTCCCCCTCAAGTA
CCGTGTCCAGCCAGCCTGCAAGCGGCTCACCCTAGCCACGGTGCCCACCCCCTCCGAGGGCACCAACACC
AGCGGGGCGTCCGAGTGTGAGTCAGTCAGCGACAAGGCTCCCAGCCCTGCCACCCTGCCAGCCACCTCCT
CCTCCCTGCCCAGCCCAGCCACCCCATCCCATGGCTCTCCCAGTTCCCATGGGCCTCCAGCCACCCACCC
TACCTCCCCCACTCCCCCTTCGACAGCCAGTGGGGCCACCACAGCTGCCAACGGGGGTAGCTTGAACTGC
CTGCAGACACCATCCTCCACCAGCAGGGGGCGCAAGATGACTGTCAACGGCGCTCCCGTGCCCCCCTTAA
CTTGAGTCGACCCTGTGGAATGTGTGTCAGTTAGGGTGTGGAAAGTCCCCAGGCTCCCCAGCAGGCAGAA
GTATGCAAAGCATGCATCTCAATTAGTCAGCAACCAGGTGTGGAAAGTCCCCAGGCTCCCCAGCAGGCAG
AAGTATGCAAAGCATGCATCTCAATTAGTCAGCAACCATAGTCCCGCCCCTAACTCCGCCCATCCCGCCC
CTAACTCCGCCCAGTTCCGCCCATTCTCCGCCCCATGGCTGACTAATTTTTTTTATTTATGCAGAGGCCG
AGGCCGCCTCGGCCTCTGAGCTATTCCAGAAGTAGTGAGGAGGCTTTTTTGGAGGCCTAGGCTTTTGCAA
AAAGCTTACCATGACCGAGTACAAGCCCACGGTGCGCCTCGCCACCCGCGACGACGTCCCCAGGGCCGTA
CGCACCCTCGCCGCCGCGTTCGCCGACTACCCCGCCACGCGCCACACCGTCGATCCGGACCGCCACATCG
AGCGGGTCACCGAGCTGCAAGAACTCTTCCTCACGCGCGTCGGGCTCGACATCGGCAAGGTGTGGGTCGC
GGACGACGGCGCCGCGGTGGCGGTCTGGACCACGCCGGAGAGCGTCGAAGCGGGGGCGGTGTTCGCCGAG
ATCGGCCCGCGCATGGCCGAGTTGAGCGGTTCCCGGCTGGCCGCGCAGCAACAGATGGAAGGCCTCCTGG
CGCCGCACCGGCCCAAGGAGCCCGCGTGGTTCCTGGCCACCGTCGGCGTCTCGCCCGACCACCAGGGCAA
GGGTCTGGGCAGCGCCGTCGTGCTCCCCGGAGTGGAGGCGGCCGAGCGCGCCGGGGTGCCCGCCTTCCTG
GAGACCTCCGCGCCCCGCAACCTCCCCTTCTACGAGCGGCTCGGCTTCACCGTCACCGCCGACGTCGAGG
TGCCCGAAGGACCGCGCACCTGGTGCATGACCCGCAAGCCCGGTGCCTGACGCCCGCCCCACGACCCGCA
GCGCCCGACCGAAAGGAGCGCACGACCCCATGCATCGATAAAATAAAAGATTTTATTTAGTCTCCAGAAA
AAGGGGGGAATGAAAGACCCCACCTGTAGGTTTGGCAAGCTAGCTTAAGTAACGCCATTTTGCAAGGCAT
GGAAAAATACATAACTGAGAATAGAGAAGTTCAGATCAAGGTCAGGAACAGATGGAACAGCTGAATATGG
GCCAAACAGGATATCTGTGGTAAGCAGTTCCTGCCCCGGCTCAGGGCCAAGAACAGATGGAACAGCTGAA
TATGGGCCAAACAGGATATCTGTGGTAAGCAGTTCCTGCCCCGGCTCAGGGCCAAGAACAGATGGTCCCC
AGATGCGGTCCAGCCCTCAGCAGTTTCTAGAGAACCATCAGATGTTTCCAGGGTGCCCCAAGGACCTGAA
ATGACCCTGTGCCTTATTTGAACTAACCAATCAGTTCGCTTCTCGCTTCTGTTCGCGCGCTTCTGCTCCC
CGAGCTCAATAAAAGAGCCCACAACCCCTCACTCGGGGCGCCAGTCCTCCGATTGACTGAGTCGCCCGGG
TACCCGTGTATCCAATAAACCCTCTTGCAGTTGCATCCGACTTGTGGTCTCGCTGTTCCTTGGGAGGGTC
TCCTCTGAGTGATTGACTACCCGTCAGCGGGGGTCTTTCACATGCAGCATGTATCAAAATTAATTTGGTT
TTTTTTCTTAAGTATTTACATTAAATGGCCATAGTTGCATTAATGAATCGGCCAACGCGCGGGGAGAGGC
GGTTTGCGTATTGGGCGCTCTTCCGCTTCCTCGCTCACTGACTCGCTGCGCTCGGTCGTTCGGCTGCGGC
GAGCGGTATCAGCTCACTCAAAGGCGGTAATACGGTTATCCACAGAATCAGGGGATAACGCAGGAAAGAA
CATGTGAGCAAAAGGCCAGCAAAAGGCCAGGAACCGTAAAAAGGCCGCGTTGCTGGCGTTTTTCCATAGG
CTCCGCCCCCCTGACGAGCATCACAAAAATCGACGCTCAAGTCAGAGGTGGCGAAACCCGACAGGACTAT
AAAGATACCAGGCGTTTCCCCCTGGAAGCTCCCTCGTGCGCTCTCCTGTTCCGACCCTGCCGCTTACCGG
ATACCTGTCCGCCTTTCTCCCTTCGGGAAGCGTGGCGCTTTCTCATAGCTCACGCTGTAGGTATCTCAGT
TCGGTGTAGGTCGTTCGCTCCAAGCTGGGCTGTGTGCACGAACCCCCCGTTCAGCCCGACCGCTGCGCCT
TATCCGGTAACTATCGTCTTGAGTCCAACCCGGTAAGACACGACTTATCGCCACTGGCAGCAGCCACTGG
TAACAGGATTAGCAGAGCGAGGTATGTAGGCGGTGCTACAGAGTTCTTGAAGTGGTGGCCTAACTACGGC
TACACTAGAAGAACAGTATTTGGTATCTGCGCTCTGCTGAAGCCAGTTACCTTCGGAAAAAGAGTTGGTA
GCTCTTGATCCGGCAAACAAACCACCGCTGGTAGCGGTGGTTTTTTTGTTTGCAAGCAGCAGATTACGCG
CAGAAAAAAAGGATCTCAAGAAGATCCTTTGATCTTTTCTACGGGGTCTGACGCTCAGTGGAACGAAAAC
TCACGTTAAGGGATTTTGGTCATGAGATTATCAAAAAGGATCTTCACCTAGATCCTTTTGCGGCCGCAAA
TCAATCTAAAGTATATATGAGTAAACTTGGTCTGACAGTTACCAATGCTTAATCAGTGAGGCACCTATCT
CAGCGATCTGTCTATTTCGTTCATCCATAGTTGCCTGACTCCCCGTCGTGTAGATAACTACGATACGGGA
GGGCTTACCATCTGGCCCCAGTGCTGCAATGATACCGCGAGACCCACGCTCACCGGCTCCAGATTTATCA
GCAATAAACCAGCCAGCCGGAAGGGCCGAGCGCAGAAGTGGTCCTGCAACTTTATCCGCCTCCATCCAGT
CTATTAATTGTTGCCGGGAAGCTAGAGTAAGTAGTTCGCCAGTTAATAGTTTGCGCAACGTTGTTGCCAT
TGCTACAGGCATCGTGGTGTCACGCTCGTCGTTTGGTATGGCTTCATTCAGCTCCGGTTCCCAACGATCA
AGGCGAGTTACATGATCCCCCATGTTGTGCAAAAAAGCGGTTAGCTCCTTCGGTCCTCCGATCGTTGTCA
GAAGTAAGTTGGCCGCAGTGTTATCACTCATGGTTATGGCAGCACTGCATAATTCTCTTACTGTCATGCC
ATCCGTAAGATGCTTTTCTGTGACTGGTGAGTACTCAACCAAGTCATTCTGAGAATAGTGTATGCGGCGA
CCGAGTTGCTCTTGCCCGGCGTCAATACGGGATAATACCGCGCCACATAGCAGAACTTTAAAAGTGCTCA
TCATTGGAAAACGTTCTTCGGGGCGAAAACTCTCAAGGATCTTACCGCTGTTGAGATCCAGTTCGATGTA
ACCCACTCGTGCACCCAACTGATCTTCAGCATCTTTTACTTTCACCAGCGTTTCTGGGTGAGCAAAAACA
GGAAGGCAAAATGCCGCAAAAAAGGGAATAAGGGCGACACGGAAATGTTGAATACTCATACTCTTCCTTT
TTCAATATTATTGAAGCATTTATCAGGGTTATTGTCTCATGAGCGGATACATATTTGAATGTATTTAGAA
AAATAAACAAATAGGGGTTCCGCGCACATTTCCCCGAAAAGTGCCACCTGCAGC
Features (pLannotate 1.2.2; 13 found; start..end, strand, type, name):
      1..470     +  LTR            LTR: long terminal repeat from Moloney murine leukemia virus
    594..868     +  misc_feature   MESV Ψ (fragment): packaging signal of murine embryonic stem cell virus
    935..1351    +  CDS            gag (truncated): truncated Moloney murine leukemia virus (MMLV) gag gene lacking the start codon
   1392..2108    +  CDS            EGFP: EGFP is a basic (constitutively fluorescent) green fluorescent protein published in 1996, derived from Aequorea victoria. It is reported to be a rapidly-maturing weak dimer with moderate acid sensitivity.
   2124..3152    +  CDS            PCGF2: PCGF2_HUMAN - Also known as MEL18, RNF110, ZNF144. Experimental evidence at protein level: Swiss-Prot protein existence level 1. Transcriptional repressor. Binds specifically to the DNA sequence 5'-GACTNGACT-3'. Has tumor suppressor activity. May play a role in control of cell proliferation and/or neural cell development. Regulates proliferation of early T progenitor cells by maintaining expression of HES1. Also plays a role in antero-posterior specification of the axial skeleton and negative regulation of the self-renewal activity of hematopoietic stem cells (By similarity). Component of a Po
   3172..3501    +  promoter       SV40 promoter: SV40 enhancer and early promoter
   3511..4110    +  CDS            PuroR: puromycin N-acetyltransferase; pac from Streptomyces alboniger; confers resistance to puromycin
   4209..4330    +  LTR            3' LTR (ΔU3) (fragment): self-inactivating 3' long terminal repeat (LTR) from Moloney murine leukemia virus
   4331..4800    +  LTR            LTR: long terminal repeat from Moloney murine leukemia virus
   4866..4918    -  CDS            lacI (fragment): lac repressor; lacI; The lac repressor binds to the lac operator to inhibit transcription in E. coli. This inhibition can be relieved by adding lactose or isopropyl-β-D-thiogalactopyranoside (IPTG).
   5101..5689    -  rep_origin     ori: high-copy-number ColE1/pMB1/pBR322/pUC origin of replication
   5849..6709    -  CDS            AmpR: β-lactamase; bla; confers resistance to ampicillin, carbenicillin, and related antibiotics
   6710..6814    -  promoter       AmpR promoter: bla
