[The description below was written by a language model from this plasmid's Addgene catalogue record and pLannotate feature annotations shown in this document.]
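Description:
GFP-RNF110 is a pBABE-based Moloney murine leukemia virus retroviral vector for expressing an N-terminally GFP-tagged form of human RNF110 (also known as MEL-18, encoded by the PCGF2 gene) in mammalian cells. In bacteria it is maintained through a high-copy ColE1/pUC-type origin and an ampicillin resistance gene (β-lactamase with its own promoter). The retroviral portion is flanked by MMLV long terminal repeats. Downstream of the 5′ LTR lie a packaging signal (Ψ) and a truncated gag segment lacking its start codon, which together allow the genomic RNA to be encapsidated when gag, pol and env are supplied in trans by packaging cells.

The payload is an EGFP coding sequence followed closely by the PCGF2 open reading frame, cloned between BglII and SalI sites, so that the two are expressed as a single fusion protein from the 5′ LTR promoter. A separate internal SV40 enhancer/early promoter drives the puromycin N-acetyltransferase gene, permitting puromycin selection of transduced or transfected cells. PCGF2 is a Polycomb group RING finger protein annotated as a transcriptional repressor, and the fluorescent tag allows its expression and subcellular localisation to be followed by microscopy. The associated publication concerns recruitment of a ubiquitin ligase complex to sites of DNA damage, which suggests use in live-cell localisation experiments, although the record states only that the plasmid expresses GFP-tagged RNF110.

The sequenced record is 6,844 nt, larger than the catalogue total of 6,204 bp. That figure equals the listed backbone plus the RNF110 insert, so it may not count the GFP sequence.
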