Addgene plasmid #126547: GFP-RNF110
Purpose: Expresses GFP-tagged RNF110 in mammalian cells
Depositing lab: Michele Pagano. Depositing organization: NYU Grossman School of Medicine. Publication: PARP1-dependent recruitment of the FBXL10-RNF68-RNF2 ubiquitin ligase to sites of DNA damage controls H2A.Z loading. Rona G, Roberti D, Yin Y, Pagan JK, Homer H, Sassani E, Zeke A, Busino L, Rothenberg E, Pagano M. Elife. 2018 Jul 9;7. pii: 38771. doi: 10.7554/eLife.38771. PubMed 29985131.
Backbone
  Vector backbone: pBABE
  Backbone size w/o insert (bp): 5169
  Total vector size (bp): 6204
  Vector type: Mammalian Expression, Retroviral
  Selectable markers: Puromycin
Growth in bacteria
  Bacterial resistance: Ampicillin, 100 μg/mL
  Growth temperature: 37°C
  Growth strain: NEB Stable
  Copy number: Unknown
Gene/Insert
  Gene/Insert name: RNF110 (alt name: MEL-18)
  Species: H. sapiens (human)
  Insert size (bp): 1035
  GenBank ID: NP_009075.1
  Entrez Gene: PCGF2 (a.k.a. MEL-18, RNF110, TPFS, ZNF144)
  Promoter: LTR
  Tag / fusion protein: GFP (N terminal on insert)
  Cloning method: Restriction Enzyme; 5′ cloning site BglII (not destroyed); 3′ cloning site SalI (not destroyed)
  Sequencing primers: 5′ pBABE 5'; 3′ pBABE 3'
Terms and licenses: Academic/Nonprofit Terms; Industry Terms: Not Available to Industry
How to cite: GFP-RNF110 was a gift from Michele Pagano (Addgene plasmid # 126547 ; http://n2t.net/addgene:126547 ; RRID:Addgene_126547)
