>Addgene plasmid #126547 | GFP-RNF110 | depositor partial sequence | sequence record 242058 | RNF110 insert at the C-terminal of EGFP
CATCGGACTACACGGATCAAAATCACAGAGCTGAACCCCCACCTCATGTGTGCCCTCTGCGGGGGGTACT
TCATCGACGCCACCACTATCGTGGAGTGCCTGCATTCCTTCTGCAAAACCTGCATCGTGCGCTACCTGGA
GACCAACAAATACTGCCCCATGTGTGACGTGCAGGTCCATAAAACCCGGCCGCTGCTGAGCATCAGGTCT
GACAAAACACTTCAAGACATTGTCTACAAATTGGTCCCTGGGCTTTTTAAAGATGAGATGAAACGGCGGC
GGGATTTCTATGCAGCGTACCCCCTGACGGAGGTCCCCAACGGCTCCAATGAGGACCGCGGCGAGGTCTT
GGAGCAGGAGAAGGGGGCTCTGAGTGATGATGAGATTGTCAGCCTCTCCATCGAATTCTACGAAGGTGCC
AGGGACCGGGACGAGAAGAAGGGCCCCCTGGAGAATGGGGATGGGGACAAAGAGAAAACAGGGGTGCGCT
TCCTGCGATGCCCAGCAGCCATGACCGTCATGCATCTTGCCAAGTTTCTCCGCAACAAGATGGATGTGCC
CAGCAAGTACAAGGTGGAGGTTCTGTACGAGGACGAGCCACTGAAGGAATACTACACCCTCATGGACATC
GCCTACATCTACCCCTGGCGGCGGAACGGGCCTCTCCCCCTCAAGTACCGTGTCCAGCCAGCCTGCAAGC
GGCTCACCCTAGCCACGGTGCCCACCCCCTCCGAGGGCACCAACACCAGCGGGGCGTCCGAGTGTGAGTC
AGTCAGCGACAAGGCTCCCAGCCCTGCCACCCTGCCAGCCACCTCCTCCTCCCTGCCCAGCCCAGCCACC
CCATCCCATGGCTCTCCCAGTTCCCATGGGCCTCCAGCCACCCACCCTACCTCCCCCACTCCCCCTTCGA
CAGCCAGTGGGGCCACCACAGCTGCCAACGGGGGTAGCTTGAACTGCCTGCAGACACCATCCTCCACCAG
CAGGGGGCGCAAGATGACTGTCAACGGCGCTCCCGTGCCCCCCTTAACTTGA
